>Addgene plasmid #131388 | pDA077 | addgene full sequence | sequence record 256663 | Addgene NGS Result
GACATTGATTATTGACTAGTTATTAATAGTAATCAATTACGGGGTCATTAGTTCATAGCCCATATATGGA
GTTCCGCGTTACATAACTTACGGTAAATGGCCCGCCTGGCTGACCGCCCAACGACCCCCGCCCATTGACG
TCAATAATGACGTATGTTCCCATAGTAACGCCAATAGGGACTTTCCATTGACGTCAATGGGTGGAGTATT
TACGGTAAACTGCCCACTTGGCAGTACATCAAGTGTATCATATGCCAAGTCCGCCCCCTATTGACGTCAA
TGACGGTAAATGGCCCGCCTGGCATTATGCCCAGTACATGACCTTACGGGACTTTCCTACTTGGCAGTAC
ATCTACGTATTAGTCATCGCTATTACCATGGTGATGCGGTTTTGGCAGTACACCAATGGGCGTGGATAGC
GGTTTGACTCACGGGGATTTCCAAGTCTCCACCCCATTGACGTCAATGGGAGTTTGTTTTGGCACCAAAA
TCAACGGGACTTTCCAAAATGTCGTAATAACCCCGCCCCGTTGACGCAAATGGGCGGTAGGCGTGTACGG
TGGGAGGTCTATATAAGCAGAGCTCGTTTAGTGAACCGTCAGATCTCTAGAAGCTGGGTACCAGCTGCTA
GCAAGCTTGCTAGCGGCCGCTCTAGCCCTGGAATGTGTATTAAGACTGTAAGGTGGGGGGGAGGAGCCAA
GATGGCCGAATAGGAACAGCTCCGGTCTACAGCTCCCAGCGTGAGCGACGCAGAAGACGGTGATTTCTGC
ATTTCCATCTGAGGTACCGGGTTCATCTCACTAGGGAGTGCCAGACAGTGGGCGCAGGCCAGTGTGTGTG
CGCACCGTGCGCGAGCCGAAGCAGGGCGAGGCATTGCCTCACCTGGGAAGCGCAAGGGGTCAGGGAGTTC
CCTTTCCGAGTCAAAGAAAGGGGTGACGGACGCACCTGGAAAATCGGGTCACTCCCACCCGAATATTGCG
CTTTTCAGACCGGCTTAAGAAACGGCGCACCACGAGACTATATCCCGCACCTGGCTCGGAGGGTCCTACG
CCCACGGAATCTCGCTGATTGCTAGCACAGCAGTCTGAGATCAAACTGCAAGGCGGCAACGAGGCTGGGG
GAGGGGCGCCCGCCATTGCCCAGGCTTGCTTAGGTAAACAAAGCAGCAGGGAAGCTCGAACTGGGTGGAG
CCCACCACAGCTCAAGGAGGCCTGCCTGCCTCTGTAGGCTCCACCTCTGGGGGCAGGGCACAGACAAACA
AAAAGACAGCAGTAACCTCTGCAGACTTAAGTGTCCCTGTCTGACAGCTTTGAAGAGAGCAGTGGTTCTC
CCAGCACGCAGCTGGAGATCTGAGAACGGGCAGACTGCCTCCTCAAGTGGGTCCCTGACCCCTGACCCCC
GAGCAGCCTAACTGGGAGGCACCCCCCAGCAGGGGCACACTGACACCTCACACGGCAGGGTATTCCAACA
GACCTGCAGCTGAGGGTCCTGTCTGTTAGAAGGAAAACTAACAACCAGAAAGGACATCTACACCGAAAAC
CCATCTGTACATCACCATCATCAAAGACCAAAAGTAGATAAAACCACAAAGATGGGGAAAAAACAGAACA
GAAAAACTGGAAACTCTAAAACGCAGAGCGCCTCTCCTCCTCCAAAGGAACGCAGTTCCTCACCAGCAAC
AGAACAAAGCTGGATGGAGAATGATTTTGATGAGCTGAGAGAAGAAGGCTTCAGACGATCAAATTACTCT
GAGCTACGGGAGGACATTCAAACCAAAGGCAAAGAAGTTGAAAACTTTGAAAAAAATTTAGAAGAATGTA
TAACTAGAATAACCAATACAGAGAAGTGCTTAAAGGAGCTGATGGAGCTGAAAACCAAGGCTCGAGAACT
ACGTGAAGAATGCAGAAGCCTCAGGAGCCGATGCGATCAACTGGAAGAAAGGGTATCAGCAATGGAAGAT
GAAATGAATGAAATGAAGCGAGAAGGGAAGTTTAGAGAAAAAAGAATAAAAAGAAATGAGCAAAGCCTCC
AAGAAATATGGGACTATGTGAAAAGACCAAATCTACGTCTGATTGGTGTACCTGAAAGTGATGTGGAGAA
TGGAACCAAGTTGGAAAACACTCTGCAGGATATTATCCAGGAGAACTTCCCCAATCTAGCAAGGCAGGCC
AACGTTCAGATTCAGGAAATACAGAGAACGCCACAAAGATACTCCTCGAGAAGAGCAACTCCAAGACACA
TAATTGTCAGATTCACCAAAGTTGAAATGAAGGAAAAAATGTTAAGGGCAGCCAGAGAGAAAGGTCGGGT
TACCCTCAAAGGAAAGCCCATCAGACTAACAGCGGATCTCTCGGCAGAAACCCTACAAGCCAGAAGAGAG
TGGGGGCCAATATTCAACATTCTTAAAGAAAAGAATTTTCAACCCAGAATTTCATATCCAGCCAAACTAA
GCTTCATAAGTGAAGGAGAAATAAAATACTTTATAGACAAGCAAATGTTGAGAGATTTTGTCACCACCAG
GCCTGCCCTAAAAGAGCTCCTGAAGGAAGCGCTAAACATGGAAAGGAACAACCGGTACCAGCCGCTGCAA
AATCATGCCAAAATGTAAAGACCATCAAGACTAGGAAGAAACTGCACCAACTAATGAGCAAAATCACCAG
CTAACATCATAATGACAGGATCAACTTCACACATAACAATATTAACTTTAAATATAAATGGACTAAATTC
TGCAATTAAAAGACACAGACTGGCAAGTTGGATAAAGAGTCAAGACCCATCAGTGTGCTGTATTCAGGAA
ACCCATCTCACGTGCAGAGACACACATAGGCTCAAAATAAAAGGATGGAGGAAGATCTACCAAGCCAATG
GAAAACAAAAAAAGGCAGGGGTTGCAATCCTAGTCTCTGATAAAACAGACTTTAAACCAACAAAGATCAA
AAGAGACAAAGAAGGCCATTACATAATGGTAAAGGGATCAATTCAACAAGAGGAGCTAACTATCCTAAAT
ATTTATGCACCCAATACAGGAGCACCCAGATTCATAAAGCAAGTCCTCAGTGACCTACAAAGAGACTTAG
ACTCCCACACATTAATAATGGGAGACTTTAACACCCCACTGTCAACATTAGACAGATCAACGAGACAGAA
AGTCAACAAGGATACCCAGGAATTGAACTCAGCTCTGCACCAAGCAGACCTAATAGACATCTACAGAACT
CTCCACCCCAAATCAACAGAATATACGTTTTTTTCAGCACCACACCACACCTATTCCAAAATTGACCACA
TAGTTGGAAGCAAAGCTCTCCTCAGCAAATGTAAAAGAACAGAAATTATAACAAACTATCTCTCAGACCA
CAGTGCAATCAAACTAGAGCTCAGGATTAAGAATCTCACTCAAAGCCGCTCAACTACATGGAAACTGAAC
AACCTGCTCCTGAATGACTACTGGGTACATAACGAAATGAAGGCAGAAATAAAGATGTTCTTTGAAACCA
ACGAGAACAAAGACACCACATACCAGAATCTCTGGGACGCATTCAAAGCAGTATGTAGAGGGAAATTTAT
AGCACTAAATGCCTACAAGAGAAAGCAGGAAAGATCCAAAATTGACACCCTAACATCACAATTAAAAGAA
CTAGAAAAGCAAGAGCAAACACATTCAAAAGCTAGCAGAAGGCAAGAAATAACTAAAATCAGAGCAGAAC
TGAAGGAAATAGAGACACAAAAAACCCTTCAAAAAATCAATGAATCCAGGAGCTGGTTTTTTGAAAGGAT
CAACAAAATTGATAGACCGCTAGCAAGACTAATAAAGAAAAAAAGAGAGAAGAATCAAATAGACACAATA
AAAAATGATAAAGGGGATATCACCACCGATCCCACAGAAATACAAACTACCATCAGAGAATACTACAAAC
ACCTCTACGCAAATAAACTAGAAAATCTAGAAGAAATGGATACATTCCTCGACACATACACTCTCCCAAG
ACTAAACCAGGAAGAAGTTGAATCTCTGAATCGACCAATAACAGGCTCTGAAATTGTGGCAATAATCAAT
AGTTTACCAACCAAAAAGAGTCCAGGACCAGATGGATTCACAGCCGAATTCTACCAGAGGTACAAGGAGG
AACTGGTACCATTCCTTCTGAAACTATTCCAATCAATAGAAAAAGAGGGAATCCTCCCTAACTCATTTTA
TGAGGCCAGCATCATTCTGATACCAAAGCCGGGCAGAGACACAACCAAAAAAGAGAATTTTAGACCAATA
TCCTTGATGAACATTGATGCAAAAATCCTCAATAAAATACTGGCAAACCGAATCCAGCAGCACATCAAAA
AGCTTATCCACCATGATCAAGTGGGCTTCATCCCTGGGATGCAAGGCTGGTTCAATATACGCAAATCAAT
AAATGTAATCCAGCATATAAACAGAGCCAAAGACAAAAACCACATGATTATCTCAATAGATGCAGAAAAA
GCCTTTGACAAAATTCAACAACCCTTCATGCTAAAAACTCTCAATAAATTAGGTATTGATGGGACGTATT
TCAAAATAATAAGAGCTATCTATGACAAACCCACAGCCAATATCATACTGAATGGGCAAAAACTGGAAGC
ATTCCCTTTGAAAACCGGCACAAGACAGGGATGCCCTCTCTCACCGCTCCTATTCAACATAGTGTTGGAA
GTTCTGGCCAGGGCAATCAGGCAGGAGAAGGAAATAAAGGGTATTCAATTAGGAAAAGAGGAAGTCAAAT
TGTCCCTGTTTGCAGACGACATGATTGTTTATCTAGAAAACCCCATCGTCTCAGCCCAAAATCTCCTTAA
GCTGATAAGCAACTTCAGCAAAGTCTCAGGATACAAAATCAATGTACAAAAATCACAAGCATTCTTATAC
ACCAACAACAGACAAACAGAGAGCCAAATCATGGGTGAACTCCCATTCACAATTGCTTCAAAGAGAATAA
AATACCTAGGAATCCAACTTACAAGGGATGTGAAGGACCTCTTCAAGGAGAACTACAAACCACTGCTCAA
GGAAATAAAAGAGGAGACAAACAAATGGAAGAACATTCCATGCTCATGGGTAGGAAGAATCAATATCGTG
AAAATGGCCATACTGCCCAAGGTAATTTACAGATTCAATGCCATCCCCATCAAGCTACCAATGACTTTCT
TCACAGAATTGGAAAAAACTACTTTAAAGTTCATATGGAACCAAAAAAGAGCCCGCATTGCCAAGTCAAT
CCTAAGCCAAAAGAACAAAGCTGGAGGCATCACACTACCTGACTTCAAACTATACTACAAGGCTACAGTA
ACCAAAACAGCATGGTACTGGTACCAAAACAGAGATATAGATCAATGGAACAGAACAGAGCCCTCAGAAA
TAATGCCGCATATCTACAACTATCTGATCTTTGACAAACCTGAGAAAAACAAGCAATGGGGAAAGGATTC
CCTATTTAATAAATGGTGCTGGGAAAACTGGCTAGCCATATGTAGAAAGCTGAAACTGGATCCCTTCCTT
ACACCTTATACAAAAATCAATTCAAGATGGATTAAAGATTTAAACGTTAAACCTAAAACCATAAAAACCC
TAGAAGAAAACCTAGGCATTACCATTCAGGACATAGGCGTGGGCAAGGACTTCATGTCCAAAACACCAAA
AGCAATGGCAACAAAAGACAAAATTGACAAATGGGATCTAATTAAACTAAAGAGCTTCTGCACAGCAAAA
GAAACTACCATCAGAGTGAACAGGCAACCTACAACATGGGAGAAAATTTTTGCAACCTACTCATCTGACA
AAGGGCTAATATCCAGAATCTACAATGAACTCAAACAAATTTACAAGAAAAAAACAAACAACCCCATCAA
AAAGTGGGCGAAGGACATGAACAGACACTTCTCAAAAGAAGACATTTATGCAGCCAAAAAACACATGAAG
AAATGCTCATCATCACTGGCCATCAGAGAAATGCAAATCAAAACCACTATGAGATATCATCTCACACCAG
TTAGAATGGCAATCATTAAAAAGTCAGGAAACAACAGGTGCTGGAGAGGATGCGGAGAAATAGGAACACT
TTTACACTGTTGGTGGGACTGTAAACTAGTTCAACCATTGTGGAAGTCAGTGTGGCGATTCCTCAGGGAT
CTAGAACTAGAAATACCATTTGACCCAGCCATCCCATTACTGGGTATATACCCAAATGAGTATAAATCAT
GCTGCTATAAAGACACATGCACACGTATGTTTATTGCGGCACTATTCACAATAGCAAAGACTTGGAACCA
ACCCAAATGTCCAACAATGATAGACTGGATTAAGAAAATGTGGCACATATACACCATGGAATACTATGCA
GCCATAAAAAATGATGAGTTCATATCCTTTGTAGGGACATGGATGAAATTGGAAACCATCATTCTCAGTA
AACTATCGCAAGAACAAAAAACCAAACACCGCATATTCTCACTCATAGGTGGGAATTGAACAATGAGATC
ACATGGACACAGGAAGGGGAATATCACACTCTGGGGACTGTGGTGGGGTCGGGGGAGGGGGGAGGGATAG
CATTGGGAGATATACCTAATGCTAGATGACACATTAGTGGGTGCAGCGCACCAGCATGGCACATGTATAC
ATATGTAACTAACCTGCACAATGTGCACATGTACCCTAAAACTTAGAGTATAATAGATCCAGACATGATA
AGATACATTGATGAGTTTGGACAAACCACAACTAGAATGCAGTGAAAAAAATGCTTTATTTGTGAAATTT
GTGATGCTATTGCTTTATTTGTAACCATTATAAGCTGCAATAAACAAGTTAACAACAACAATTGCATTCA
TTTTATGTTTCAGGTTCAGGGGGAGGTGTGGGAGGTTTTTTAAAGCAAGTAAAACCTCTACAAATGTGGT
ATGGCTGATTATGATCCGGCTGCCTCGCGCGTTTCGGTGATGACGGTGAAAACCTCTGACACATGCAGCT
CCCGGAGACGGTCACAGCTTGTCTGTAAGCGGATGCCGGGAGCAGACAAGCCCGTCAGGGCGCGTCAGCG
GGTGTTGGCGGGTGTCGGGGCGCAGCCATGAGGTCGATCGACTCTAGAGGATCGATCCCCGCCCCGGACG
AACTAAACCTGACTACGACATCTCTGCCCCTTCTTCGCGGGGCAGTGCATGTAATCCCTTCAGTTGGTTG
GTACAACTTGCCAACTGGGCCCTGTTCCACATGTGACACGGGGGGGGACCAAACACAAAGGGGTTCTCTG
ACTGTAGTTGACATCCTTATAAATGGATGTGCACATTTGCCAACACTGAGTGGCTTTCATCCTGGAGCAG
ACTTTGCAGTCTGTGGACTGCAACACAACATTGCCTTTATGTGTAACTCTTGGCTGAAGCTCTTACACCA
ATGCTGGGGGACATGTACCTCCCAGGGGCCCAGGAAGACTACGGGAGGCTACACCAACGTCAATCAGAGG
GGCCTGTGTAGCTACCGATAAGCGGACCCTCAAGAGGGCATTAGCAATAGTGTTTATAAGGCCCCCTTGT
TAACCCTAAACGGGTAGCATATGCTTCCCGGGTAGTAGTATATACTATCCAGACTAACCCTAATTCAATA
GCATATGTTACCCAACGGGAAGCATATGCTATCGAATTAGGGTTAGTAAAAGGGTCCTAAGGAACAGCGA
TATCTCCCACCCCATGAGCTGTCACGGTTTTATTTACATGGGGTCAGGATTCCACGAGGGTAGTGAACCA
TTTTAGTCACAAGGGCAGTGGCTGAAGATCAAGGAGCGGGCAGTGAACTCTCCTGAATCTTCGCCTGCTT
CTTCATTCTCCTTCGTTTAGCTAATAGAATAACTGCTGAGTTGTGAACAGTAAGGTGTATGTGAGGTGCT
CGAAAACAAGGTTTCAGGTGACGCCCCCAGAATAAAATTTGGACGGGGGGTTCAGTGGTGGCATTGTGCT
ATGACACCAATATAACCCTCACAAACCCCTTGGGCAATAAATACTAGTGTAGGAATGAAACATTCTGAAT
ATCTTTAACAATAGAAATCCATGGGGTGGGGACAAGCCGTAAAGACTGGATGTCCATCTCACACGAATTT
ATGGCTATGGGCAACACATAATCCTAGTGCAATATGATACTGGGGTTATTAAGATGTGTCCCAGGCAGGG
ACCAAGACAGGTGAACCATGTTGTTACACTCTATTTGTAACAAGGGGAAAGAGAGTGGACGCCGACAGCA
GCGGACTCCACTGGTTGTCTCTAACACCCCCGAAAATTAAACGGGGCTCCACGCCAATGGGGCCCATAAA
CAAAGACAAGTGGCCACTCTTTTTTTTGAAATTGTGGAGTGGGGGCACGCGTCAGCCCCCACACGCCGCC
CTGCGGTTTTGGACTGTAAAATAAGGGTGTAATAACTTGGCTGATTGTAACCCCGCTAACCACTGCGGTC
AAACCACTTGCCCACAAAACCACTAATGGCACCCCGGGGAATACCTGCATAAGTAGGTGGGCGGGCCAAG
ATAGGGGCGCGATTGCTGCGATCTGGAGGACAAATTACACACACTTGCGCCTGAGCGCCAAGCACAGGGT
TGTTGGTCCTCATATTCACGAGGTCGCTGAGAGCACGGTGGGCTAATGTTGCCATGGGTAGCATATACTA
CCCAAATATCTGGATAGCATATGCTATCCTAATCTATATCTGGGTAGCATAGGCTATCCTAATCTATATC
TGGGTAGCATATGCTATCCTAATCTATATCTGGGTAGTATATGCTATCCTAATTTATATCTGGGTAGCAT
AGGCTATCCTAATCTATATCTGGGTAGCATATGCTATCCTAATCTATATCTGGGTAGTATATGCTATCCT
AATCTGTATCCGGGTAGCATATGCTATCCTAATAGAGATTAGGGTAGTATATGCTATCCTAATTTATATC
TGGGTAGCATATACTACCCAAATATCTGGATAGCATATGCTATCCTAATCTATATCTGGGTAGCATATGC
TATCCTAATCTATATCTGGGTAGCATAGGCTATCCTAATCTATATCTGGGTAGCATATGCTATCCTAATC
TATATCTGGGTAGTATATGCTATCCTAATTTATATCTGGGTAGCATAGGCTATCCTAATCTATATCTGGG
TAGCATATGCTATCCTAATCTATATCTGGGTAGTATATGCTATCCTAATCTGTATCCGGGTAGCATATGC
TATCCTCATGCATATACAGTCAGCATATGATACCCAGTAGTAGAGTGGGAGTGCTATCCTTTGCATATGC
CGCCACCTCCCAAGGGGGCGTGAATTTTCGCTGCTTGTCCTTTTCCTGCTGGTTGCTCCCATTCTTAGGT
GAATTTAAGGAGGCCAGGCTAAAGCCGTCGCATGTCTGATTGCTCACCAGGTAAATGTCGCTAATGTTTT
CCAACGCGAGAAGGTGTTGAGCGCGGAGCTGAGTGACGTGACAACATGGGTATGCCCAATTGCCCCATGT
TGGGAGGACGAAAATGGTGACAAGACAGATGGCCAGAAATACACCAACAGCACGCATGATGTCTACTGGG
GATTTATTCTTTAGTGCGGGGGAATACACGGCTTTTAATACGATTGAGGGCGTCTCCTAACAAGTTACAT
CACTCCTGCCCTTCCTCACCCTCATCTCCATCACCTCCTTCATCTCCGTCATCTCCGTCATCACCCTCCG
CGGCAGCCCCTTCCACCATAGGTGGAAACCAGGGAGGCAAATCTACTCCATCGTCAAAGCTGCACACAGT
CACCCTGATATTGCAGGTAGGAGCGGGCTTTGTCATAACAAGGTCCTTAATCGCATCCTTCAAAACCTCA
GCAAATATATGAGTTTGTAAAAAGACCATGAAATAACAGACAATGGACTCCCTTAGCGGGCCAGGTTGTG
GGCCGGGTCCAGGGGCCATTCCAAAGGGGAGACGACTCAATGGTGTAAGACGACATTGTGGAATAGCAAG
GGCAGTTCCTCGCCTTAGGTTGTAAAGGGAGGTCTTACTACCTCCATATACGAACACACCGGCGACCCAA
GTTCCTTCGTCGGTAGTCCTTTCTACGTGACTCCTAGCCAGGAGAGCTCTTAAACCTTCTGCAATGTTCT
CAAATTTCGGGTTGGAACCTCCTTGACCACGATGCTTTCCAAACCACCCTCCTTTTTTGCGCCTGCCTCC
ATCACCCTGACCCCGGGGTCCAGTGCTTGGGCCTTCTCCTGGGTCATCTGCGGGGCCCTGCTCTATCGCT
CCCGGGGGCACGTCAGGCTCACCATCTGGGCCACCTTCTTGGTGGTATTCAAAATAATCGGCTTCCCCTA
CAGGGTGGAAAAATGGCCTTCTACCTGGAGGGGGCCTGCGCGGTGGAGACCCGGATGATGATGACTGACT
ACTGGGACTCCTGGGCCTCTTTTCTCCACGTCCACGACCTCTCCCCCTGGCTCTTTCACGACTTCCCCCC
CTGGCTCTTTCACGTCCTCTACCCCGGCGGCCTCCACTACCTCCTCGACCCCGGCCTCCACTACCTCCTC
GACCCCGGCCTCCACTGCCTCCTCGACCCCGGCCTCCACCTCCTGCTCCTGCCNNCCTCCTGCTCCTGCC
CCTCCTCCTGCTCCTGCCCCTCCTGCTCCTGCCCCTCCCGCTCCTGCTCCTGCTCCTGTTCCACCGTGGG
TCCCTTTGCAGCCAATGCAACTTGGACGTTTTTGGGGTCTCCGGACACCATCTCTATGTCTTGGCCCTGA
TCCTGAGCCGCCCGGGGCTCCTGGTCTTCCGCCTCCTCGTCCTCGTCCTCTTCCCCGTCCTCGTCCATGG
TTATCACCCCCTCTTCTTTGAGGTCCACTGCCGCCGGAGCCTTCTGGTCCAGATGTGTCTCCCTTCTCTC
CTAGGCCATTTCCAGGTCCTGTACCTGGCCCCTCGTCAGACATGATTCACACTAAAAGAGATCAATAGAC
ATCTTTATTAGACGACGCTCAGTGAATACAGGGAGTGCAGACTCCTGCCCCCTCCAACAGCCCCCCCACC
CTCATCCCCTTCATGGTCGCTGTCAGACAGATCCAGGTCTGAAAATTCCCCATCCTCCGAACCATCCTCG
TCCTCATCACCAATTACTCGCAGCCCGGAAAACTCCCGCTGAACATCCTCAAGATTTGCGTCCTGAGCCT
CAAGCCAGGCCTCAAATTCCTCGTCCCCCTTTTTGCTGGACGGTAGGGATGGGGATTCTCGGGACCCCTC
CTCTTCCTCTTCAAGGTCACCAGACAGAGATGCTACTGGGGCAACGGAAGAAAAGCTGGGTGCGGCCTGT
GAGGATCAGCTTATCGATGATAAGCTGTCAAACATGAGAATTCTTGAAGACGAAAGGGCCTCGTGATACG
CCTATTTTTATAGGTTAATGTCATGATAATAATGGTTTCTTAGACGTCAGGTGGCACTTTTCGGGGAAAT
GTGCGCGGAACCCCTATTTGTTTATTTTTCTAAATACATTCAAATATGTATCCGCTCATGAGACAATAAC
CCTGATAAATGCTTCAATAATATTGAAAAAGGAAGAGTATGAGTATTCAACATTTCCGTGTCGCCCTTAT
TCCCTTTTTTGCGGCATTTTGCCTTCCTGTTTTTGCTCACCCAGAAACGCTGGTGAAAGTAAAAGATGCT
GAAGATCAGTTGGGTGCACGAGTGGGTTACATCGAACTGGATCTCAACAGCGGTAAGATCCTTGAGAGTT
TTCGCCCCGAAGAACGTTTTCCAATGATGAGCACTTTTAAAGTTCTGCTATGTGGCGCGGTATTATCCCG
TGTTGACGCCGGGCAAGAGCAACTCGGTCGCCGCATACACTATTCTCAGAATGACTTGGTTGAGTACTCA
CCAGTCACAGAAAAGCATCTTACGGATGGCATGACAGTAAGAGAATTATGCAGTGCTGCCATAACCATGA
GTGATAACACTGCGGCCAACTTACTTCTGACAACGATCGGAGGACCGAAGGAGCTAACCGCTTTTTTGCA
CAACATGGGGGATCATGTAACTCGCCTTGATCGTTGGGAACCGGAGCTGAATGAAGCCATACCAAACGAC
GAGCGTGACACCACGATGCCTGCAGCAATGGCAACAACGTTGCGCAAACTATTAACTGGCGAACTACTTA
CTCTAGCTTCCCGGCAACAATTAATAGACTGGATGGAGGCGGATAAAGTTGCAGGACCACTTCTGCGCTC
GGCCCTTCCGGCTGGCTGGTTTATTGCTGATAAATCTGGAGCCGGTGAGCGTGGGTCTCGCGGTATCATT
GCAGCACTGGGGCCAGATGGTAAGCCCTCCCGTATCGTAGTTATCTACACGACGGGGAGTCAGGCAACTA
TGGATGAACGAAATAGACAGATCGCTGAGATAGGTGCCTCACTGATTAAGCATTGGTAACTGTCAGACCA
AGTTTACTCATATATACTTTAGATTGATTTAAAACTTCATTTTTAATTTAAAAGGATCTAGGTGAAGATC
CTTTTTGATAATCTCATGACCAAAATCCCTTAACGTGAGTTTTCGTTCCACTGAGCGTCAGACCCCGTAG
AAAAGATCAAAGGATCTTCTTGAGATCCTTTTTTTCTGCGCGTAATCTGCTGCTTGCAAACAAAAAAACC
ACCGCTACCAGCGGTGGTTTGTTTGCCGGATCAAGAGCTACCAACTCTTTTTCCGAAGGTAACTGGCTTC
AGCAGAGCGCAGATACCAAATACTGTCCTTCTAGTGTAGCCGTAGTTAGGCCACCACTTCAAGAACTCTG
TAGCACCGCCTACATACCTCGCTCTGCTAATCCTGTTACCAGTGGCTGCTGCCAGTGGCGATAAGTCGTG
TCTTACCGGGTTGGACTCAAGACGATAGTTACCGGATAAGGCGCAGCGGTCGGGCTGAACGGGGGGTTCG
TGCACACAGCCCAGCTTGGAGCGAACGACCTACACCGAACTGAGATACCTACAGCGTGAGCTATGAGAAA
GCGCCACGCTTCCCGAAGGGAGAAAGGCGGACAGGTATCCGGTAAGCGGCAGGGTCGGAACAGGAGAGCG
CACGAGGGAGCTTCCAGGGGGAAACGCCTGGTATCTTTATAGTCCTGTCGGGTTTCGCCACCTCTGACTT
GAGCGTCGATTTTTGTGATGCTCGTCAGGGGGGCGGAGCCTATGGAAAAACGCCAGCAACGCGGCCTTTT
TACGGTTCCTGGCCTTTTGCTGGCCTTGAAGCTGTCCCTGATGGTCGTCATCTACCTGCCTGGACAGCAT
GGCCTGCAACGCGGGCATCCCGATGCCGCCGGAAGCGAGAAGAATCATAATGGGGAAGGCCATCCAGCCT
CGCGTCGCGAACGCCAGCAAGACGTAGCCCAGCGCGTCGGCCCCGAGATGCGCCGCGTGCGGCTGCTGGA
GATGGCGGACGCGATGGATATGTTCTGCCAAGGGTTGGTTTGCGCATTCACAGTTCTCCGCAAGAATTGA
TTGGCTCCAATTCTTGGAGTGGTGAATCCGTTAGCGAGGTGCCGCCCTGCTTCATCCCCGTGGCCCGTTG
CTCGCGTTTGCTGGCGGTGTCCCCGGAAGAAATATATTTGCATGTCTTTAGTTCTATGATGACACAAACC
CCGCCCAGCGTCTTGTCATTGGCGAATTCGAACACGCAGATGCAGTCGGGGCGGCGCGGTCCGAGGTCCA
CTTCGCATATTAAGGTGACGCGTGTGGCCTCGAACACCGAGCGACCCTGCAGCGACCCGCTTAACAGCGT
CAACAGCGTGCCGCAGATCCCGGGGGGCAATGAGATATGATTGAACAAGATGGATTGCACGCAGGTTCTC
CGGCCGCTTGGGTGGAGAGGCTATTCGGCTATGACTGGGCACAACAGACAATCGGCTGCTCTGATGCCGC
CGTGTTCCGGCTGTCAGCGCAGGGGCGCCCGGTTCTTTTTGTCAAGACCGACCTGTCCGGTGCCCTGAAT
GAACTGCAGGACGAGGCAGCGCGGCTATCGTGGCTGGCCACGACGGGCGTTCCTTGCGCAGCTGTGCTCG
ACGTTGTCACTGAAGCGGGAAGGGACTGGCTGCTATTGGGCGAAGTGCCGGGGCAGGATCTCCTGTCATC
TCACCTTGCTCCTGCCGAGAAAGTATCCATCATGGCTGATGCAATGCGGCGGCTGCATACGCTTGATCCG
GCTACCTGCCCATTCGACCACCAAGCGAAACATCGCATCGAGCGAGCACGTACTCGGATGGAAGCCGGTC
TTGTCGATCAGGATGATCTGGACGAAGAGCATCAGGGGCTCGCGCCAGCCGAACTGTTCGCCAGGCTCAA
GGCGCGCATGCCCGACGGCGAGGATCTCGTCGTGACCCATGGCGATGCCTGCTTGCCGAATATCATGGTG
GAAAATGGCCGCTTTTCTGGATTCATCGACTGTGGCCGGCTGGGTGTGGCGGACCGCTATCAGGACATAG
CGTTGGCTACCCGTGATATTGCTGAAGAGCTTGGCGGCGAATGGGCTGACCGCTTCCTCGTGCTTTACGG
TATCGCCGCTCCCGATTCGCAGCGCATCGCCTTCTATCGCCTTCTTGACGAGTTCTTCTAAAACACGGAA
GGAGACAATACCGGAAGGAACCCGCGCTATGACGGCAATAAAAAGACAGAATAAAACGCACGGGTGTTGG
GTCGTTTGTTCATAAACGCGGGGTTCGGTCCCAGGGCTGGCACTCTGTCGATACCCCACCGAGACCCCAT
TGGGGCCAATACGCCCGCGTTTCTTCCTTTTCCCCACCCCACCCCCCAAGTTCGGGTGAAGGCCCAGGGC
TCGCAGCCAACGTCGGGGCGGCAGGCCCTGCCATAGCCACTGGCCCCGTGGGTTAGGGACGGGGTACCCC
ATGGGGAATGGTTTATGGTTCGTGGGGGTTATTATTTTGGGCGTTGCGTGGGGTCAGGTCCACGACTGGA
CTGAGCAGACAGACCCATGGTTTTTGGATGGCCTGGGCATGGACCGCATGTACTGGCGCGACACGAACAC
CGGGCGTCTGTGGCTGCCAAACACCCCCGACCCCCAAAAACCACCGCGCGGATTTCTGGCGTGCCAAGCT
AGTCGACCAATTCTCATGTTTGACAGCTTATCATCGCAGATCCGGGCAACGTTGTTGCCATTGCTGCAGG
CGCAGAACTGGTAGGTATGGAAGATCTATACATTGAATCAATATTGGCAATTAGCCATATTAGTCATTGG
TTATATAGCATAAATCAATATTGGCTATTGGCCATTGCATACGTTGTATCTATATCATAATATGTACATT
TATATTGGCTCATGTCCAATATGACCGCCATGTT
Features (pLannotate 1.2.2; 23 found; start..end, strand, type, name):
      1..380     +  enhancer       CMV enhancer: human cytomegalovirus immediate early enhancer
    382..581     +  promoter       CMV promoter: human cytomegalovirus (CMV) immediate early promoter
   1592..2605    +  CDS            L1RE1: LORF1_HUMAN - Also known as LRE1. Experimental evidence at protein level: Swiss-Prot protein existence level 1. Nucleic acid-binding protein which is essential for retrotransposition of LINE-1 elements in the genome. Functions as a nucleic acid chaperone binding its own transcript and therefore preferentially mobilizing the transcript from which they are encoded. From Homo sapiens (Human).
   2672..6496    +  CDS            LORF2_HUMAN: Experimental evidence at protein level: Swiss-Prot protein existence level 1. Has a reverse transcriptase activity required for target- primed reverse transcription of the LINE-1 element mRNA, a crucial step in LINE-1 retrotransposition. Has also an endonuclease activity that allows the introduction of nicks in the chromosomal target DNA. Cleaves DNA in AT-rich regions between a 5' stretch of purines and a 3' stretch of pyrimidines, corresponding to sites of LINE-1 integration in the genome. From Homo sapiens (Human).
   6706..6840    -  polyA_signal   SV40 poly(A) signal: SV40 polyadenylation signal
   6863..6946    -  CDS            large T antigen (fragment): large T antigen from SV40 (simian virus 40)
   6949..6989    +  CDS            rop (fragment): Rop protein, which maintains plasmids at low copy number; rop
   7569..9358    -  rep_origin     oriP: Epstein-Barr virus oriP replication origin (Yates et al., 2000)
   9359..9577    -  CDS            gL (fragment): GL_EBVB9 - Experimental evidence at protein level: Swiss-Prot protein existence level 1. The heterodimer glycoprotein H-glycoprotein L is required for the fusion of viral and plasma membranes leading to virus entry into the host cell. Acts as a functional inhibitor of gH and maintains gH in an inhibited form. Upon binding to host integrins, gL dissociates from gH leading to activation of the viral fusion glycoproteins gB and gH. Fusion of EBV with B-lymphocytes requires the additional receptor- binding protein gp42, which forms a complex with gH/gL. The heterodimer gH/gL targets also host EPHA
   9660..10666   -  CDS            EBNA1 (fragment): Epstein-Barr nuclear antigen 1, also known as EBNA-1 crucial for latent viral infection, and for episomal amplification of vectors containing the oriP origin (Okita et al., 2013)
  10626..10963   -  CDS            EBNA1 (fragment): Epstein-Barr nuclear antigen 1, also known as EBNA-1 crucial for latent viral infection, and for episomal amplification of vectors containing the oriP origin (Okita et al., 2013)
  11001..11345   -  CDS            BRRF2_EBVB9 (fragment): Protein inferred from homology: Swiss-Prot protein existence level 3. From Epstein-Barr virus (strain B95-8) (HHV-4) (Human herpesvirus 4).
  11348..11371   -  promoter       tet promoter (fragment): E. coli promoter for tetracycline efflux protein gene
  11484..11588   +  promoter       AmpR promoter: bla
  11589..12449   +  CDS            AmpR: β-lactamase; bla; confers resistance to ampicillin, carbenicillin, and related antibiotics
  12620..13208   +  rep_origin     ori: high-copy-number ColE1/pMB1/pBR322/pUC origin of replication
  13254..13412   -  CDS            TcR (fragment): tetracycline efflux protein; tet; confers resistance to tetracycline
  13533..13733   -  CDS            MDV035 (fragment): UL24_GAHVM - Protein inferred from homology: Swiss-Prot protein existence level 3. May play a role in the dispersal of host nucleolin from the nucleolus throughout the nucleus leading to a decrease in ribosome biogenesis. From Gallid herpesvirus 2 (strain Chicken/Md5/ATCC VR-987) (GaHV-2) (Marek's disease herpesvirus type 1).
  13722..13784   +  promoter       Mini-TK promoter: minimal herpes simplex virus (HSV) thymidine kinase promoter
  13827..14618   +  CDS            neo: KKA2_KLEPN - Also known as kan, nptII. Experimental evidence at protein level: Swiss-Prot protein existence level 1. Resistance to kanamycin, neomycin, paromomycin, ribostamycin, butirosin and gentamicin B. From Klebsiella pneumoniae.
  14663..14711   +  polyA_signal   HSV TK poly(A) signal: herpes simplex virus thymidine kinase polyadenylation signal (Cole and Stacy, 1985)
  14911..15135   +  CDS            gH (fragment): GH_HHV11 - Experimental evidence at protein level: Swiss-Prot protein existence level 1. The heterodimer glycoprotein H-glycoprotein L is required for the fusion of viral and plasma membranes leading to virus entry into the host cell. Following initial binding to host receptor, membrane fusion is mediated by the fusion machinery composed of gB and the heterodimer gH/gL. May also be involved in the fusion between the virion envelope and the outer nuclear membrane during virion morphogenesis. From Human herpesvirus 1 (strain 17) (HHV-1) (Human herpes simplex virus 1).
  15166..15191   -  CDS            bla(M) (fragment): β-lactamase lacking the signal sequence; bla(M); allows cytosolic expression of β-lactamase
