>Addgene plasmid #131388 | pDA077 | addgene full sequence | sequence record 468619 | Addgene Long Read Sequencing Result
GACATTGATTATTGACTAGTTATTAATAGTAATCAATTACGGGGTCATTAGTTCATAGCCCATATATGGA
GTTCCGCGTTACATAACTTACGGTAAATGGCCCGCCTGGCTGACCGCCCAACGACCCCCGCCCATTGACG
TCAATAATGACGTATGTTCCCATAGTAACGCCAATAGGGACTTTCCATTGACGTCAATGGGTGGAGTATT
TACGGTAAACTGCCCACTTGGCAGTACATCAAGTGTATCATATGCCAAGTCCGCCCCCTATTGACGTCAA
TGACGGTAAATGGCCCGCCTGGCATTATGCCCAGTACATGACCTTACGGGACTTTCCTACTTGGCAGTAC
ATCTACGTATTAGTCATCGCTATTACCATGGTGATGCGGTTTTGGCAGTACACCAATGGGCGTGGATAGC
GGTTTGACTCACGGGGATTTCCAAGTCTCCACCCCATTGACGTCAATGGGAGTTTGTTTTGGCACCAAAA
TCAACGGGACTTTCCAAAATGTCGTAATAACCCCGCCCCGTTGACGCAAATGGGCGGTAGGCGTGTACGG
TGGGAGGTCTATATAAGCAGAGCTCGTTTAGTGAACCGTCAGATCTCTAGAAGCTGGGTACCAGCTGCTA
GCAAGCTTGCTAGCGGCCGCTCTAGCCCTGGAATGTGTATTAAGACTGTAAGGTGGGGGGGAGGAGCCAA
GATGGCCGAATAGGAACAGCTCCGGTCTACAGCTCCCAGCGTGAGCGACGCAGAAGACGGTGATTTCTGC
ATTTCCATCTGAGGTACCGGGTTCATCTCACTAGGGAGTGCCAGACAGTGGGCGCAGGCCAGTGTGTGTG
CGCACCGTGCGCGAGCCGAAGCAGGGCGAGGCATTGCCTCACCTGGGAAGCGCAAGGGGTCAGGGAGTTC
CCTTTCCGAGTCAAAGAAAGGGGTGACGGACGCACCTGGAAAATCGGGTCACTCCCACCCGAATATTGCG
CTTTTCAGACCGGCTTAAGAAACGGCGCACCACGAGACTATATCCCGCACCTGGCTCGGAGGGTCCTACG
CCCACGGAATCTCGCTGATTGCTAGCACAGCAGTCTGAGATCAAACTGCAAGGCGGCAACGAGGCTGGGG
GAGGGGCGCCCGCCATTGCCCAGGCTTGCTTAGGTAAACAAAGCAGCAGGGAAGCTCGAACTGGGTGGAG
CCCACCACAGCTCAAGGAGGCCTGCCTGCCTCTGTAGGCTCCACCTCTGGGGGCAGGGCACAGACAAACA
AAAAGACAGCAGTAACCTCTGCAGACTTAAGTGTCCCTGTCTGACAGCTTTGAAGAGAGCAGTGGTTCTC
CCAGCACGCAGCTGGAGATCTGAGAACGGGCAGACTGCCTCCTCAAGTGGGTCCCTGACCCCTGACCCCC
GAGCAGCCTAACTGGGAGGCACCCCCCAGCAGGGGCACACTGACACCTCACACGGCAGGGTATTCCAACA
GACCTGCAGCTGAGGGTCCTGTCTGTTAGAAGGAAAACTAACAACCAGAAAGGACATCTACACCGAAAAC
CCATCTGTACATCACCATCATCAAAGACCAAAAGTAGATAAAACCACAAAGATGGGGAAAAAACAGAACA
GAAAAACTGGAAACTCTAAAACGCAGAGCGCCTCTCCTCCTCCAAAGGAACGCAGTTCCTCACCAGCAAC
AGAACAAAGCTGGATGGAGAATGATTTTGATGAGCTGAGAGAAGAAGGCTTCAGACGATCAAATTACTCT
GAGCTACGGGAGGACATTCAAACCAAAGGCAAAGAAGTTGAAAACTTTGAAAAAAATTTAGAAGAATGTA
TAACTAGAATAACCAATACAGAGAAGTGCTTAAAGGAGCTGATGGAGCTGAAAACCAAGGCTCGAGAACT
ACGTGAAGAATGCAGAAGCCTCAGGAGCCGATGCGATCAACTGGAAGAAAGGGTATCAGCAATGGAAGAT
GAAATGAATGAAATGAAGCGAGAAGGGAAGTTTAGAGAAAAAAGAATAAAAAGAAATGAGCAAAGCCTCC
AAGAAATATGGGACTATGTGAAAAGACCAAATCTACGTCTGATTGGTGTACCTGAAAGTGATGTGGAGAA
TGGAACCAAGTTGGAAAACACTCTGCAGGATATTATCCAGGAGAACTTCCCCAATCTAGCAAGGCAGGCC
AACGTTCAGATTCAGGAAATACAGAGAACGCCACAAAGATACTCCTCGAGAAGAGCAACTCCAAGACACA
TAATTGTCAGATTCACCAAAGTTGAAATGAAGGAAAAAATGTTAAGGGCAGCCAGAGAGAAAGGTCGGGT
TACCCTCAAAGGAAAGCCCATCAGACTAACAGCGGATCTCTCGGCAGAAACCCTACAAGCCAGAAGAGAG
TGGGGGCCAATATTCAACATTCTTAAAGAAAAGAATTTTCAACCCAGAATTTCATATCCAGCCAAACTAA
GCTTCATAAGTGAAGGAGAAATAAAATACTTTATAGACAAGCAAATGTTGAGAGATTTTGTCACCACCAG
GCCTGCCCTAAAAGAGCTCCTGAAGGAAGCGCTAAACATGGAAAGGAACAACCGGTACCAGCCGCTGCAA
AATCATGCCAAAATGTAAAGACCATCAAGACTAGGAAGAAACTGCACCAACTAATGAGCAAAATCACCAG
CTAACATCATAATGACAGGATCAACTTCACACATAACAATATTAACTTTAAATATAAATGGACTAAATTC
TGCAATTAAAAGACACAGACTGGCAAGTTGGATAAAGAGTCAAGACCCATCAGTGTGCTGTATTCAGGAA
ACCCATCTCACGTGCAGAGACACACATAGGCTCAAAATAAAAGGATGGAGGAAGATCTACCAAGCCAATG
GAAAACAAAAAAAGGCAGGGGTTGCAATCCTAGTCTCTGATAAAACAGACTTTAAACCAACAAAGATCAA
AAGAGACAAAGAAGGCCATTACATAATGGTAAAGGGATCAATTCAACAAGAGGAGCTAACTATCCTAAAT
ATTTATGCACCCAATACAGGAGCACCCAGATTCATAAAGCAAGTCCTCAGTGACCTACAAAGAGACTTAG
ACTCCCACACATTAATAATGGGAGACTTTAACACCCCACTGTCAACATTAGACAGATCAACGAGACAGAA
AGTCAACAAGGATACCCAGGAATTGAACTCAGCTCTGCACCAAGCAGACCTAATAGACATCTACAGAACT
CTCCACCCCAAATCAACAGAATATACGTTTTTTTCAGCACCACACCACACCTATTCCAAAATTGACCACA
TAGTTGGAAGCAAAGCTCTCCTCAGCAAATGTAAAAGAACAGAAATTATAACAAACTATCTCTCAGACCA
CAGTGCAATCAAACTAGAGCTCAGGATTAAGAATCTCACTCAAAGCCGCTCAACTACATGGAAACTGAAC
AACCTGCTCCTGAATGACTACTGGGTACATAACGAAATGAAGGCAGAAATAAAGATGTTCTTTGAAACCA
ACGAGAACAAAGACACCACATACCAGAATCTCTGGGACGCATTCAAAGCAGTATGTAGAGGGAAATTTAT
AGCACTAAATGCCTACAAGAGAAAGCAGGAAAGATCCAAAATTGACACCCTAACATCACAATTAAAAGAA
CTAGAAAAGCAAGAGCAAACACATTCAAAAGCTAGCAGAAGGCAAGAAATAACTAAAATCAGAGCAGAAC
TGAAGGAAATAGAGACACAAAAAACCCTTCAAAAAATCAATGAATCCAGGAGCTGGTTTTTTGAAAGGAT
CAACAAAATTGATAGACCGCTAGCAAGACTAATAAAGAAAAAAAGAGAGAAGAATCAAATAGACACAATA
AAAAATGATAAAGGGGATATCACCACCGATCCCACAGAAATACAAACTACCATCAGAGAATACTACAAAC
ACCTCTACGCAAATAAACTAGAAAATCTAGAAGAAATGGATACATTCCTCGACACATACACTCTCCCAAG
ACTAAACCAGGAAGAAGTTGAATCTCTGAATCGACCAATAACAGGCTCTGAAATTGTGGCAATAATCAAT
AGTTTACCAACCAAAAAGAGTCCAGGACCAGATGGATTCACAGCCGAATTCTACCAGAGGTACAAGGAGG
AACTGGTACCATTCCTTCTGAAACTATTCCAATCAATAGAAAAAGAGGGAATCCTCCCTAACTCATTTTA
TGAGGCCAGCATCATTCTGATACCAAAGCCGGGCAGAGACACAACCAAAAAAGAGAATTTTAGACCAATA
TCCTTGATGAACATTGATGCAAAAATCCTCAATAAAATACTGGCAAACCGAATCCAGCAGCACATCAAAA
AGCTTATCCACCATGATCAAGTGGGCTTCATCCCTGGGATGCAAGGCTGGTTCAATATACGCAAATCAAT
AAATGTAATCCAGCATATAAACAGAGCCAAAGACAAAAACCACATGATTATCTCAATAGATGCAGAAAAA
GCCTTTGACAAAATTCAACAACCCTTCATGCTAAAAACTCTCAATAAATTAGGTATTGATGGGACGTATT
TCAAAATAATAAGAGCTATCTATGACAAACCCACAGCCAATATCATACTGAATGGGCAAAAACTGGAAGC
ATTCCCTTTGAAAACCGGCACAAGACAGGGATGCCCTCTCTCACCGCTCCTATTCAACATAGTGTTGGAA
GTTCTGGCCAGGGCAATCAGGCAGGAGAAGGAAATAAAGGGTATTCAATTAGGAAAAGAGGAAGTCAAAT
TGTCCCTGTTTGCAGACGACATGATTGTTTATCTAGAAAACCCCATCGTCTCAGCCCAAAATCTCCTTAA
GCTGATAAGCAACTTCAGCAAAGTCTCAGGATACAAAATCAATGTACAAAAATCACAAGCATTCTTATAC
ACCAACAACAGACAAACAGAGAGCCAAATCATGGGTGAACTCCCATTCACAATTGCTTCAAAGAGAATAA
AATACCTAGGAATCCAACTTACAAGGGATGTGAAGGACCTCTTCAAGGAGAACTACAAACCACTGCTCAA
GGAAATAAAAGAGGAGACAAACAAATGGAAGAACATTCCATGCTCATGGGTAGGAAGAATCAATATCGTG
AAAATGGCCATACTGCCCAAGGTAATTTACAGATTCAATGCCATCCCCATCAAGCTACCAATGACTTTCT
TCACAGAATTGGAAAAAACTACTTTAAAGTTCATATGGAACCAAAAAAGAGCCCGCATTGCCAAGTCAAT
CCTAAGCCAAAAGAACAAAGCTGGAGGCATCACACTACCTGACTTCAAACTATACTACAAGGCTACAGTA
ACCAAAACAGCATGGTACTGGTACCAAAACAGAGATATAGATCAATGGAACAGAACAGAGCCCTCAGAAA
TAATGCCGCATATCTACAACTATCTGATCTTTGACAAACCTGAGAAAAACAAGCAATGGGGAAAGGATTC
CCTATTTAATAAATGGTGCTGGGAAAACTGGCTAGCCATATGTAGAAAGCTGAAACTGGATCCCTTCCTT
ACACCTTATACAAAAATCAATTCAAGATGGATTAAAGATTTAAACGTTAAACCTAAAACCATAAAAACCC
TAGAAGAAAACCTAGGCATTACCATTCAGGACATAGGCGTGGGCAAGGACTTCATGTCCAAAACACCAAA
AGCAATGGCAACAAAAGACAAAATTGACAAATGGGATCTAATTAAACTAAAGAGCTTCTGCACAGCAAAA
GAAACTACCATCAGAGTGAACAGGCAACCTACAACATGGGAGAAAATTTTTGCAACCTACTCATCTGACA
AAGGGCTAATATCCAGAATCTACAATGAACTCAAACAAATTTACAAGAAAAAAACAAACAACCCCATCAA
AAAGTGGGCGAAGGACATGAACAGACACTTCTCAAAAGAAGACATTTATGCAGCCAAAAAACACATGAAG
AAATGCTCATCATCACTGGCCATCAGAGAAATGCAAATCAAAACCACTATGAGATATCATCTCACACCAG
TTAGAATGGCAATCATTAAAAAGTCAGGAAACAACAGGTGCTGGAGAGGATGCGGAGAAATAGGAACACT
TTTACACTGTTGGTGGGACTGTAAACTAGTTCAACCATTGTGGAAGTCAGTGTGGCGATTCCTCAGGGAT
CTAGAACTAGAAATACCATTTGACCCAGCCATCCCATTACTGGGTATATACCCAAATGAGTATAAATCAT
GCTGCTATAAAGACACATGCACACGTATGTTTATTGCGGCACTATTCACAATAGCAAAGACTTGGAACCA
ACCCAAATGTCCAACAATGATAGACTGGATTAAGAAAATGTGGCACATATACACCATGGAATACTATGCA
GCCATAAAAAATGATGAGTTCATATCCTTTGTAGGGACATGGATGAAATTGGAAACCATCATTCTCAGTA
AACTATCGCAAGAACAAAAAACCAAACACCGCATATTCTCACTCATAGGTGGGAATTGAACAATGAGATC
ACATGGACACAGGAAGGGGAATATCACACTCTGGGGACTGTGGTGGGGTCGGGGGAGGGGGGAGGGATAG
CATTGGGAGATATACCTAATGCTAGATGACACATTAGTGGGTGCAGCGCACCAGCATGGCACATGTATAC
ATATGTAACTAACCTGCACAATGTGCACATGTACCCTAAAACTTAGAGTATAATAGATCCAGACATGATA
AGATACATTGATGAGTTTGGACAAACCACAACTAGAATGCAGTGAAAAAAATGCTTTATTTGTGAAATTT
GTGATGCTATTGCTTTATTTGTAACCATTATAAGCTGCAATAAACAAGTTAACAACAACAATTGCATTCA
TTTTATGTTTCAGGTTCAGGGGGAGGTGTGGGAGGTTTTTTAAAGCAAGTAAAACCTCTACAAATGTGGT
ATGGCTGATTATGATCCGGCTGCCTCGCGCGTTTCGGTGATGACGGTGAAAACCTCTGACACATGCAGCT
CCCGGAGACGGTCACAGCTTGTCTGTAAGCGGATGCCGGGAGCAGACAAGCCCGTCAGGGCGCGTCAGCG
GGTGTTGGCGGGTGTCGGGGCGCAGCCATGAGGTCGATCGACTCTAGAGGATCGATCCCCGCCCCGGACG
AACTAAACCTGACTACGACATCTCTGCCCCTTCTTCGCGGGGCAGTGCATGTAATCCCTTCAGTTGGTTG
GTACAACTTGCCAACTGGGCCCTGTTCCACATGTGACACGGGGGGGGACCAAACACAAAGGGGTTCTCTG
ACTGTAGTTGACATCCTTATAAATGGATGTGCACATTTGCCAACACTGAGTGGCTTTCATCCTGGAGCAG
ACTTTGCAGTCTGTGGACTGCAACACAACATTGCCTTTATGTGTAACTCTTGGCTGAAGCTCTTACACCA
ATGCTGGGGGACATGTACCTCCCAGGGGCCCAGGAAGACTACGGGAGGCTACACCAACGTCAATCAGAGG
GGCCTGTGTAGCTACCGATAAGCGGACCCTCAAGAGGGCATTAGCAATAGTGTTTATAAGGCCCCCTTGT
TAACCCTAAACGGGTAGCATATGCTTCCCGGGTAGTAGTATATACTATCCAGACTAACCCTAATTCAATA
GCATATGTTACCCAACGGGAAGCATATGCTATCGAATTAGGGTTAGTAAAAGGGTCCTAAGGAACAGCGA
TATCTCCCACCCCATGAGCTGTCACGGTTTTATTTACATGGGGTCAGGATTCCACGAGGGTAGTGAACCA
TTTTAGTCACAAGGGCAGTGGCTGAAGATCAAGGAGCGGGCAGTGAACTCTCCTGAATCTTCGCCTGCTT
CTTCATTCTCCTTCGTTTAGCTAATAGAATAACTGCTGAGTTGTGAACAGTAAGGTGTATGTGAGGTGCT
CGAAAACAAGGTTTCAGGTGACGCCCCCAGAATAAAATTTGGACGGGGGGTTCAGTGGTGGCATTGTGCT
ATGACACCAATATAACCCTCACAAACCCCTTGGGCAATAAATACTAGTGTAGGAATGAAACATTCTGAAT
ATCTTTAACAATAGAAATCCATGGGGTGGGGACAAGCCGTAAAGACTGGATGTCCATCTCACACGAATTT
ATGGCTATGGGCAACACATAATCCTAGTGCAATATGATACTGGGGTTATTAAGATGTGTCCCAGGCAGGG
ACCAAGACAGGTGAACCATGTTGTTACACTCTATTTGTAACAAGGGGAAAGAGAGTGGACGCCGACAGCA
GCGGACTCCACTGGTTGTCTCTAACACCCCCGAAAATTAAACGGGGCTCCACGCCAATGGGGCCCATAAA
CAAAGACAAGTGGCCACTCTTTTTTTTGAAATTGTGGAGTGGGGGCACGCGTCAGCCCCCACACGCCGCC
CTGCGGTTTTGGACTGTAAAATAAGGGTGTAATAACTTGGCTGATTGTAACCCCGCTAACCACTGCGGTC
AAACCACTTGCCCACAAAACCACTAATGGCACCCCGGGGAATACCTGCATAAGTAGGTGGGCGGGCCAAG
ATAGGGGCGCGATTGCTGCGATCTGGAGGACAAATTACACACACTTGCGCCTGAGCGCCAAGCACAGGGT
TGTTGGTCCTCATATTCACGAGGTCGCTGAGAGCACGGTGGGCTAATGTTGCCATGGGTAGCATATACTA
CCCAAATATCTGGATAGCATATGCTATCCTAATCTATATCTGGGTAGCATAGGCTATCCTAATCTATATC
TGGGTAGCATATGCTATCCTAATCTATATCTGGGTAGTATATGCTATCCTAATTTATATCTGGGTAGCAT
AGGCTATCCTAATCTATATCTGGGTAGCATATGCTATCCTAATCTATATCTGGGTAGTATATGCTATCCT
AATCTGTATCCGGGTAGCATATGCTATCCTAATAGAGATTAGGGTAGTATATGCTATCCTAATTTATATC
TGGGTAGCATATACTACCCAAATATCTGGATAGCATATGCTATCCTAATCTATATCTGGGTAGCATATGC
TATCCTAATCTATATCTGGGTAGCATAGGCTATCCTAATCTATATCTGGGTAGCATATGCTATCCTAATC
TATATCTGGGTAGTATATGCTATCCTAATTTATATCTGGGTAGCATAGGCTATCCTAATCTATATCTGGG
TAGCATATGCTATCCTAATCTATATCTGGGTAGTATATGCTATCCTAATCTGTATCCGGGTAGCATATGC
TATCCTCATGCATATACAGTCAGCATATGATACCCAGTAGTAGAGTGGGAGTGCTATCCTTTGCATATGC
CGCCACCTCCCAAGGGGGCGTGAATTTTCGCTGCTTGTCCTTTTCCTGCTGGTTGCTCCCATTCTTAGGT
GAATTTAAGGAGGCCAGGCTAAAGCCGTCGCATGTCTGATTGCTCACCAGGTAAATGTCGCTAATGTTTT
CCAACGCGAGAAGGTGTTGAGCGCGGAGCTGAGTGACGTGACAACATGGGTATGCCCAATTGCCCCATGT
TGGGAGGACGAAAATGGTGACAAGACAGATGGCCAGAAATACACCAACAGCACGCATGATGTCTACTGGG
GATTTATTCTTTAGTGCGGGGGAATACACGGCTTTTAATACGATTGAGGGCGTCTCCTAACAAGTTACAT
CACTCCTGCCCTTCCTCACCCTCATCTCCATCACCTCCTTCATCTCCGTCATCTCCGTCATCACCCTCCG
CGGCAGCCCCTTCCACCATAGGTGGAAACCAGGGAGGCAAATCTACTCCATCGTCAAAGCTGCACACAGT
CACCCTGATATTGCAGGTAGGAGCGGGCTTTGTCATAACAAGGTCCTTAATCGCATCCTTCAAAACCTCA
GCAAATATATGAGTTTGTAAAAAGACCATGAAATAACAGACAATGGACTCCCTTAGCGGGCCAGGTTGTG
GGCCGGGTCCAGGGGCCATTCCAAAGGGGAGACGACTCAATGGTGTAAGACGACATTGTGGAATAGCAAG
GGCAGTTCCTCGCCTTAGGTTGTAAAGGGAGGTCTTACTACCTCCATATACGAACACACCGGCGACCCAA
GTTCCTTCGTCGGTAGTCCTTTCTACGTGACTCCTAGCCAGGAGAGCTCTTAAACCTTCTGCAATGTTCT
CAAATTTCGGGTTGGAACCTCCTTGACCACGATGCTTTCCAAACCACCCTCCTTTTTTGCGCCTGCCTCC
ATCACCCTGACCCCGGGGTCCAGTGCTTGGGCCTTCTCCTGGGTCATCTGCGGGGCCCTGCTCTATCGCT
CCCGGGGGCACGTCAGGCTCACCATCTGGGCCACCTTCTTGGTGGTATTCAAAATAATCGGCTTCCCCTA
CAGGGTGGAAAAATGGCCTTCTACCTGGAGGGGGCCTGCGCGGTGGAGACCCGGATGATGATGACTGACT
ACTGGGACTCCTGGGCCTCTTTTCTCCACGTCCACGACCTCTCCCCCTGGCTCTTTCACGACTTCCCCCC
CTGGCTCTTTCACGTCCTCTACCCCGGCGGCCTCCACTACCTCCTCGACCCCGGCCTCCACTACCTCCTC
GACCCCGGCCTCCACTGCCTCCTCGACCCCGGCCTCCACCTCCTGCTCCTGCCCCTCCTGCTCCTGCCCC
TCCTCCTGCTCCTGCCCCTCCTGCCCCTCCTGCTCCTGCCCCTCCTGCCCCTCCTGCTCCTGCCCCTCCT
GCCCCTCCTGCTCCTGCCCCTCCTGCCCCTCCTCCTGCTCCTGCCCCTCCTGCCCCTCCTCCTGCTCCTG
CCCCTCCTGCCCCTCCTGCTCCTGCCCCTCCTGCCCCTCCTGCTCCTGCCCCTCCTGCCCCTCCTGCTCC
TGCCCCTCCTGCTCCTGCCCCTCCTGCTCCTGCCCCTCCTGCTCCTGCCCCTCCTGCCCCTCCTGCCCCT
CCTCCTGCTCCTGCCCCTCCTCCTGCTCCTGCCCCTCCTGCTCCTGCCCCTCCTGCCCCTCCTGCCCCTC
CTGCTCCTGCCCCTCCTCCTGCTCCTGCCCCTCCTGCCCCTCCTGCCCCTCCTCCTGCTCCTGCCCCTCC
TGCCCCTCCTCCTGCTCCTGCCCCTCCTCCTGCTCCTGCCCCTCCTGCCCCTCCTGCCCCTCCTCCTGCT
CCTGCCCCTCCTGCCCCTCCTCCTGCTCCTGCCCCTCCTCCTGCTCCTGCCCCTCCTGCCCCTCCTGCCC
CTCCTCCTGCTCCTGCCCCTCCTCCTGCTCCTGCCCCTCCTGCCCCTCCTGCCCCTCCTGCCCCTCCTCC
TGCTCCTGCCCCTCCTCCTGCTCCTGCCCCTCCTGCTCCTGCCCCTCCCGCTCCTGCTCCTGCTCCTGTT
CCACCGTGGGTCCCTTTGCAGCCAATGCAACTTGGACGTTTTTGGGGTCTCCGGACACCATCTCTATGTC
TTGGCCCTGATCCTGAGCCGCCCGGGGCTCCTGGTCTTCCGCCTCCTCGTCCTCGTCCTCTTCCCCGTCC
TCGTCCATGGTTATCACCCCCTCTTCTTTGAGGTCCACTGCCGCCGGAGCCTTCTGGTCCAGATGTGTCT
CCCTTCTCTCCTAGGCCATTTCCAGGTCCTGTACCTGGCCCCTCGTCAGACATGATTCACACTAAAAGAG
ATCAATAGACATCTTTATTAGACGACGCTCAGTGAATACAGGGAGTGCAGACTCCTGCCCCCTCCAACAG
CCCCCCCACCCTCATCCCCTTCATGGTCGCTGTCAGACAGATCCAGGTCTGAAAATTCCCCATCCTCCGA
ACCATCCTCGTCCTCATCACCAATTACTCGCAGCCCGGAAAACTCCCGCTGAACATCCTCAAGATTTGCG
TCCTGAGCCTCAAGCCAGGCCTCAAATTCCTCGTCCCCCTTTTTGCTGGACGGTAGGGATGGGGATTCTC
GGGACCCCTCCTCTTCCTCTTCAAGGTCACCAGACAGAGATGCTACTGGGGCAACGGAAGAAAAGCTGGG
TGCGGCCTGTGAGGATCAGCTTATCGATGATAAGCTGTCAAACATGAGAATTCTTGAAGACGAAAGGGCC
TCGTGATACGCCTATTTTTATAGGTTAATGTCATGATAATAATGGTTTCTTAGACGTCAGGTGGCACTTT
TCGGGGAAATGTGCGCGGAACCCCTATTTGTTTATTTTTCTAAATACATTCAAATATGTATCCGCTCATG
AGACAATAACCCTGATAAATGCTTCAATAATATTGAAAAAGGAAGAGTATGAGTATTCAACATTTCCGTG
TCGCCCTTATTCCCTTTTTTGCGGCATTTTGCCTTCCTGTTTTTGCTCACCCAGAAACGCTGGTGAAAGT
AAAAGATGCTGAAGATCAGTTGGGTGCACGAGTGGGTTACATCGAACTGGATCTCAACAGCGGTAAGATC
CTTGAGAGTTTTCGCCCCGAAGAACGTTTTCCAATGATGAGCACTTTTAAAGTTCTGCTATGTGGCGCGG
TATTATCCCGTGTTGACGCCGGGCAAGAGCAACTCGGTCGCCGCATACACTATTCTCAGAATGACTTGGT
TGAGTACTCACCAGTCACAGAAAAGCATCTTACGGATGGCATGACAGTAAGAGAATTATGCAGTGCTGCC
ATAACCATGAGTGATAACACTGCGGCCAACTTACTTCTGACAACGATCGGAGGACCGAAGGAGCTAACCG
CTTTTTTGCACAACATGGGGGATCATGTAACTCGCCTTGATCGTTGGGAACCGGAGCTGAATGAAGCCAT
ACCAAACGACGAGCGTGACACCACGATGCCTGCAGCAATGGCAACAACGTTGCGCAAACTATTAACTGGC
GAACTACTTACTCTAGCTTCCCGGCAACAATTAATAGACTGGATGGAGGCGGATAAAGTTGCAGGACCAC
TTCTGCGCTCGGCCCTTCCGGCTGGCTGGTTTATTGCTGATAAATCTGGAGCCGGTGAGCGTGGGTCTCG
CGGTATCATTGCAGCACTGGGGCCAGATGGTAAGCCCTCCCGTATCGTAGTTATCTACACGACGGGGAGT
CAGGCAACTATGGATGAACGAAATAGACAGATCGCTGAGATAGGTGCCTCACTGATTAAGCATTGGTAAC
TGTCAGACCAAGTTTACTCATATATACTTTAGATTGATTTAAAACTTCATTTTTAATTTAAAAGGATCTA
GGTGAAGATCCTTTTTGATAATCTCATGACCAAAATCCCTTAACGTGAGTTTTCGTTCCACTGAGCGTCA
GACCCCGTAGAAAAGATCAAAGGATCTTCTTGAGATCCTTTTTTTCTGCGCGTAATCTGCTGCTTGCAAA
CAAAAAAACCACCGCTACCAGCGGTGGTTTGTTTGCCGGATCAAGAGCTACCAACTCTTTTTCCGAAGGT
AACTGGCTTCAGCAGAGCGCAGATACCAAATACTGTCCTTCTAGTGTAGCCGTAGTTAGGCCACCACTTC
AAGAACTCTGTAGCACCGCCTACATACCTCGCTCTGCTAATCCTGTTACCAGTGGCTGCTGCCAGTGGCG
ATAAGTCGTGTCTTACCGGGTTGGACTCAAGACGATAGTTACCGGATAAGGCGCAGCGGTCGGGCTGAAC
GGGGGGTTCGTGCACACAGCCCAGCTTGGAGCGAACGACCTACACCGAACTGAGATACCTACAGCGTGAG
CTATGAGAAAGCGCCACGCTTCCCGAAGGGAGAAAGGCGGACAGGTATCCGGTAAGCGGCAGGGTCGGAA
CAGGAGAGCGCACGAGGGAGCTTCCAGGGGGAAACGCCTGGTATCTTTATAGTCCTGTCGGGTTTCGCCA
CCTCTGACTTGAGCGTCGATTTTTGTGATGCTCGTCAGGGGGGCGGAGCCTATGGAAAAACGCCAGCAAC
GCGGCCTTTTTACGGTTCCTGGCCTTTTGCTGGCCTTGAAGCTGTCCCTGATGGTCGTCATCTACCTGCC
TGGACAGCATGGCCTGCAACGCGGGCATCCCGATGCCGCCGGAAGCGAGAAGAATCATAATGGGGAAGGC
CATCCAGCCTCGCGTCGCGAACGCCAGCAAGACGTAGCCCAGCGCGTCGGCCCCGAGATGCGCCGCGTGC
GGCTGCTGGAGATGGCGGACGCGATGGATATGTTCTGCCAAGGGTTGGTTTGCGCATTCACAGTTCTCCG
CAAGAATTGATTGGCTCCAATTCTTGGAGTGGTGAATCCGTTAGCGAGGTGCCGCCCTGCTTCATCCCCG
TGGCCCGTTGCTCGCGTTTGCTGGCGGTGTCCCCGGAAGAAATATATTTGCATGTCTTTAGTTCTATGAT
GACACAAACCCCGCCCAGCGTCTTGTCATTGGCGAATTCGAACACGCAGATGCAGTCGGGGCGGCGCGGT
CCGAGGTCCACTTCGCATATTAAGGTGACGCGTGTGGCCTCGAACACCGAGCGACCCTGCAGCGACCCGC
TTAACAGCGTCAACAGCGTGCCGCAGATCCCGGGGGGCAATGAGATATGATTGAACAAGATGGATTGCAC
GCAGGTTCTCCGGCCGCTTGGGTGGAGAGGCTATTCGGCTATGACTGGGCACAACAGACAATCGGCTGCT
CTGATGCCGCCGTGTTCCGGCTGTCAGCGCAGGGGCGCCCGGTTCTTTTTGTCAAGACCGACCTGTCCGG
TGCCCTGAATGAACTGCAGGACGAGGCAGCGCGGCTATCGTGGCTGGCCACGACGGGCGTTCCTTGCGCA
GCTGTGCTCGACGTTGTCACTGAAGCGGGAAGGGACTGGCTGCTATTGGGCGAAGTGCCGGGGCAGGATC
TCCTGTCATCTCACCTTGCTCCTGCCGAGAAAGTATCCATCATGGCTGATGCAATGCGGCGGCTGCATAC
GCTTGATCCGGCTACCTGCCCATTCGACCACCAAGCGAAACATCGCATCGAGCGAGCACGTACTCGGATG
GAAGCCGGTCTTGTCGATCAGGATGATCTGGACGAAGAGCATCAGGGGCTCGCGCCAGCCGAACTGTTCG
CCAGGCTCAAGGCGCGCATGCCCGACGGCGAGGATCTCGTCGTGACCCATGGCGATGCCTGCTTGCCGAA
TATCATGGTGGAAAATGGCCGCTTTTCTGGATTCATCGACTGTGGCCGGCTGGGTGTGGCGGACCGCTAT
CAGGACATAGCGTTGGCTACCCGTGATATTGCTGAAGAGCTTGGCGGCGAATGGGCTGACCGCTTCCTCG
TGCTTTACGGTATCGCCGCTCCCGATTCGCAGCGCATCGCCTTCTATCGCCTTCTTGACGAGTTCTTCTA
AAACACGGAAGGAGACAATACCGGAAGGAACCCGCGCTATGACGGCAATAAAAAGACAGAATAAAACGCA
CGGGTGTTGGGTCGTTTGTTCATAAACGCGGGGTTCGGTCCCAGGGCTGGCACTCTGTCGATACCCCACC
GAGACCCCATTGGGGCCAATACGCCCGCGTTTCTTCCTTTTCCCCACCCCACCCCCCAAGTTCGGGTGAA
GGCCCAGGGCTCGCAGCCAACGTCGGGGCGGCAGGCCCTGCCATAGCCACTGGCCCCGTGGGTTAGGGAC
GGGGTACCCCATGGGGAATGGTTTATGGTTCGTGGGGGTTATTATTTTGGGCGTTGCGTGGGGTCAGGTC
CACGACTGGACTGAGCAGACAGACCCATGGTTTTTGGATGGCCTGGGCATGGACCGCATGTACTGGCGCG
ACACGAACACCGGGCGTCTGTGGCTGCCAAACACCCCCGACCCCCAAAAACCACCGCGCGGATTTCTGGC
GTGCCAAGCTAGTCGACCAATTCTCATGTTTGACAGCTTATCATCGCAGATCCGGGCAACGTTGTTGCCA
TTGCTGCAGGCGCAGAACTGGTAGGTATGGAAGATCTATACATTGAATCAATATTGGCAATTAGCCATAT
TAGTCATTGGTTATATAGCATAAATCAATATTGGCTATTGGCCATTGCATACGTTGTATCTATATCATAA
TATGTACATTTATATTGGCTCATGTCCAATATGACCGCCATGTT
Features (pLannotate 1.2.2; 22 found; start..end, strand, type, name):
      1..380     +  enhancer       CMV enhancer: human cytomegalovirus immediate early enhancer
    382..581     +  promoter       CMV promoter: human cytomegalovirus (CMV) immediate early promoter
   1592..2605    +  CDS            L1RE1: LORF1_HUMAN - Also known as LRE1. Experimental evidence at protein level: Swiss-Prot protein existence level 1. Nucleic acid-binding protein which is essential for retrotransposition of LINE-1 elements in the genome. Functions as a nucleic acid chaperone binding its own transcript and therefore preferentially mobilizing the transcript from which they are encoded. From Homo sapiens (Human).
   2672..6496    +  CDS            LORF2_HUMAN: Experimental evidence at protein level: Swiss-Prot protein existence level 1. Has a reverse transcriptase activity required for target- primed reverse transcription of the LINE-1 element mRNA, a crucial step in LINE-1 retrotransposition. Has also an endonuclease activity that allows the introduction of nicks in the chromosomal target DNA. Cleaves DNA in AT-rich regions between a 5' stretch of purines and a 3' stretch of pyrimidines, corresponding to sites of LINE-1 integration in the genome. From Homo sapiens (Human).
   6706..6840    -  polyA_signal   SV40 poly(A) signal: SV40 polyadenylation signal
   6863..6946    -  CDS            large T antigen (fragment): large T antigen from SV40 (simian virus 40)
   6949..6989    +  CDS            rop (fragment): Rop protein, which maintains plasmids at low copy number; rop
   7569..9358    -  rep_origin     oriP: Epstein-Barr virus oriP replication origin (Yates et al., 2000)
   9359..9577    -  CDS            gL (fragment): GL_EBVB9 - Experimental evidence at protein level: Swiss-Prot protein existence level 1. The heterodimer glycoprotein H-glycoprotein L is required for the fusion of viral and plasma membranes leading to virus entry into the host cell. Acts as a functional inhibitor of gH and maintains gH in an inhibited form. Upon binding to host integrins, gL dissociates from gH leading to activation of the viral fusion glycoproteins gB and gH. Fusion of EBV with B-lymphocytes requires the additional receptor- binding protein gp42, which forms a complex with gH/gL. The heterodimer gH/gL targets also host EPHA
   9660..11603   -  CDS            EBNA1: Epstein-Barr nuclear antigen 1, also known as EBNA-1 crucial for latent viral infection, and for episomal amplification of vectors containing the oriP origin (Okita et al., 2013)
  11641..11985   -  CDS            BRRF2_EBVB9 (fragment): Protein inferred from homology: Swiss-Prot protein existence level 3. From Epstein-Barr virus (strain B95-8) (HHV-4) (Human herpesvirus 4).
  11988..12011   -  promoter       tet promoter (fragment): E. coli promoter for tetracycline efflux protein gene
  12124..12228   +  promoter       AmpR promoter: bla
  12229..13089   +  CDS            AmpR: β-lactamase; bla; confers resistance to ampicillin, carbenicillin, and related antibiotics
  13260..13848   +  rep_origin     ori: high-copy-number ColE1/pMB1/pBR322/pUC origin of replication
  13894..14052   -  CDS            TcR (fragment): tetracycline efflux protein; tet; confers resistance to tetracycline
  14173..14373   -  CDS            MDV035 (fragment): UL24_GAHVM - Protein inferred from homology: Swiss-Prot protein existence level 3. May play a role in the dispersal of host nucleolin from the nucleolus throughout the nucleus leading to a decrease in ribosome biogenesis. From Gallid herpesvirus 2 (strain Chicken/Md5/ATCC VR-987) (GaHV-2) (Marek's disease herpesvirus type 1).
  14362..14424   +  promoter       Mini-TK promoter: minimal herpes simplex virus (HSV) thymidine kinase promoter
  14467..15258   +  CDS            neo: KKA2_KLEPN - Also known as kan, nptII. Experimental evidence at protein level: Swiss-Prot protein existence level 1. Resistance to kanamycin, neomycin, paromomycin, ribostamycin, butirosin and gentamicin B. From Klebsiella pneumoniae.
  15303..15351   +  polyA_signal   HSV TK poly(A) signal: herpes simplex virus thymidine kinase polyadenylation signal (Cole and Stacy, 1985)
  15551..15775   +  CDS            gH (fragment): GH_HHV11 - Experimental evidence at protein level: Swiss-Prot protein existence level 1. The heterodimer glycoprotein H-glycoprotein L is required for the fusion of viral and plasma membranes leading to virus entry into the host cell. Following initial binding to host receptor, membrane fusion is mediated by the fusion machinery composed of gB and the heterodimer gH/gL. May also be involved in the fusion between the virion envelope and the outer nuclear membrane during virion morphogenesis. From Human herpesvirus 1 (strain 17) (HHV-1) (Human herpes simplex virus 1).
  15806..15831   -  CDS            bla(M) (fragment): β-lactamase lacking the signal sequence; bla(M); allows cytosolic expression of β-lactamase
