[The description below was written by a language model from this plasmid's Addgene catalogue record and pLannotate feature annotations shown in this document.]
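Description:
pDA077 is a mammalian expression plasmid built on the episomal pCEP4 backbone and carrying L1RP, a human LINE-1 retrotransposon. In E. coli it is maintained through a high-copy ColE1/pUC-type origin and an ampicillin resistance gene. In human cells it relies on the Epstein-Barr virus oriP origin together with the EBNA1 protein encoded on the same plasmid, which allows it to replicate and persist as an extrachromosomal episome. The original hygromycin marker of pCEP4 has been replaced with a neomycin phosphotransferase gene, driven by a minimal HSV thymidine kinase promoter with the HSV TK polyadenylation signal, so transfected cells are selected with G418.

The payload sits downstream of the CMV immediate early enhancer and promoter. The annotations identify both LINE-1 open reading frames: ORF1p, the nucleic acid chaperone that binds its own transcript, and ORF2p, which supplies the endonuclease and reverse transcriptase activities needed for target-primed reverse transcription. About a kilobase of unannotated sequence lies between the CMV promoter and ORF1; it may correspond to the LINE-1 5' UTR, but the record does not say. An SV40 polyadenylation signal follows the element. No retrotransposition reporter cassette or epitope tag is annotated, consistent with the stated purpose of simply expressing L1RP, in work examining the effect of LINE-1 on cell fitness and DNA replication.

Two sequence records are provided, of 15,364 and 16,004 nt. They differ only in EBNA1, which is intact in the longer read and split into fragments in the shorter one. This matches the depositor's note of an unstable repeat region deleted in a fraction of the stock, which is not expected to impair function significantly.
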