Addgene plasmid #131388: pDA077
Purpose: L1RP expression
Depositing lab: Kathleen Burns. Publication: Cell fitness screens reveal a conflict between LINE-1 retrotransposition and DNA replication. Ardeljan D, Steranka JP, Liu C, Li Z, Taylor MS, Payer LM, Gorbounov M, Sarnecki JS, Deshpande V, Hruban RH, Boeke JD, Fenyo D, Wu PH, Smogorzewska A, Holland AJ, Burns KH. Nat Struct Mol Biol. 2020 Feb;27(2):168-178. doi: 10.1038/s41594-020-0372-1. Epub 2020 Feb 10. PubMed 32042151.
Backbone
  Vector backbone: pCEP4
  Modifications to backbone: Hygromycin replaced with Neomycin
  Vector type: Mammalian Expression
  Selectable markers: Neomycin (select with G418)
Growth in bacteria
  Bacterial resistance: Ampicillin, 100 μg/mL
  Growth temperature: 37°C
  Growth strain: DH5alpha
  Copy number: Unknown
Gene/Insert
  Gene/Insert name: L1RP
  Species: H. sapiens (human)
Terms and licenses: Academic/Nonprofit Terms; Industry Terms: Not Available to Industry
Depositor comments: A small fraction of Addgene’s stock of this plasmid carries a ~500 bp deletion in EBNA1 (a GC-rich region that we have found to be inherently unstable). Because the full-length plasmid should still support high expression and episomal replication, this is not expected to significantly impact function, but you may wish to isolate a full-length clone if your application is sensitive to this discrepancy.
How to cite: pDA077 was a gift from Kathleen Burns (Addgene plasmid # 131388 ; http://n2t.net/addgene:131388 ; RRID:Addgene_131388)
