>Addgene plasmid #131388 | pDA077 | depositor partial sequence | sequence record 252268 | insert
GGCCGCGGGGGGAGGAGCCAAGATGGCCGAATAGGAACAGCTCCGGTCTACAGCTCCCAGCGTGAGCGAC
GCAGAAGACGGTGATTTCTGCATTTCCATCTGAGGTACCGGGTTCATCTCACTAGGGAGTGCCAGACAGT
GGGCGCAGGCCAGTGTGTGTGCGCACCGTGCGCGAGCCGAAGCAGGGCGAGGCATTGCCTCACCTGGGAA
GCGCAAGGGGTCAGGGAGTTCCCTTTCCGAGTCAAAGAAAGGGGTGACGGACGCACCTGGAAAATCGGGT
CACTCCCACCCGAATATTGCGCTTTTCAGACCGGCTTAAGAAACGGCGCACCACGAGACTATATCCCGCA
CCTGGCTCGGAGGGTCCTACGCCCACGGAATCTCGCTGATTGCTAGCACAGCAGTCTGAGATCAAACTGC
AAGGCGGCAACGAGGCTGGGGGAGGGGCGCCCGCCATTGCCCAGGCTTGCTTAGGTAAACAAAGCAGCAG
GGAAGCTCGAACTGGGTGGAGCCCACCACAGCTCAAGGAGGCCTGCCTGCCTCTGTAGGCTCCACCTCTG
GGGGCAGGGCACAGACAAACAAAAAGACAGCAGTAACCTCTGCAGACTTAAGTGTCCCTGTCTGACAGCT
TTGAAGAGAGCAGTGGTTCTCCCAGCACGCAGCTGGAGATCTGAGAACGGGCAGACTGCCTCCTCAAGTG
GGTCCCTGACCCCTGACCCCCGAGCAGCCTAACTGGGAGGCACCCCCCAGCAGGGGCACACTGACACCTC
ACACGGCAGGGTATTCCAACAGACCTGCAGCTGAGGGTCCTGTCTGTTAGAAGGAAAACTAACAACCAGA
AAGGACATCTACACCGAAAACCCATCTGTACATCACCATCATCAAAGACCAAAAGTAGATAAAACCACAA
AGATGGGGAAAAAACAGAACAGAAAAACTGGAAACTCTAAAACGCAGAGCGCCTCTCCTCCTCCAAAGGA
ACGCAGTTCCTCACCAGCAACAGAACAAAGCTGGATGGAGAATGATTTTGATGAGCTGAGAGAAGAAGGC
TTCAGACGATCAAATTACTCTGAGCTACGGGAGGACATTCAAACCAAAGGCAAAGAAGTTGAAAACTTTG
AAAAAAATTTAGAAGAATGTATAACTAGAATAACCAATACAGAGAAGTGCTTAAAGGAGCTGATGGAGCT
GAAAACCAAGGCTCGAGAACTACGTGAAGAATGCAGAAGCCTCAGGAGCCGATGCGATCAACTGGAAGAA
AGGGTATCAGCAATGGAAGATGAAATGAATGAAATGAAGCGAGAAGGGAAGTTTAGAGAAAAAAGAATAA
AAAGAAATGAGCAAAGCCTCCAAGAAATATGGGACTATGTGAAAAGACCAAATCTACGTCTGATTGGTGT
ACCTGAAAGTGATGTGGAGAATGGAACCAAGTTGGAAAACACTCTGCAGGATATTATCCAGGAGAACTTC
CCCAATCTAGCAAGGCAGGCCAACGTTCAGATTCAGGAAATACAGAGAACGCCACAAAGATACTCCTCGA
GAAGAGCAACTCCAAGACACATAATTGTCAGATTCACCAAAGTTGAAATGAAGGAAAAAATGTTAAGGGC
AGCCAGAGAGAAAGGTCGGGTTACCCTCAAAGGAAAGCCCATCAGACTAACAGCGGATCTCTCGGCAGAA
ACCCTACAAGCCAGAAGAGAGTGGGGGCCAATATTCAACATTCTTAAAGAAAAGAATTTTCAACCCAGAA
TTTCATATCCAGCCAAACTAAGCTTCATAAGTGAAGGAGAAATAAAATACTTTATAGACAAGCAAATGTT
GAGAGATTTTGTCACCACCAGGCCTGCCCTAAAAGAGCTCCTGAAGGAAGCGCTAAACATGGAAAGGAAC
AACCGGTACCAGCCGCTGCAAAATCATGCCAAAATGTAAAGACCATCAAGACTAGGAAGAAACTGCACCA
ACTAATGAGCAAAATCACCAGCTAACATCATAATGACAGGATCAACTTCACACATAACAATATTAACTTT
AAATATAAATGGACTAAATTCTGCAATTAAAAGACACAGACTGGCAAGTTGGATAAAGAGTCAAGACCCA
TCAGTGTGCTGTATTCAGGAAACCCATCTCACGTGCAGAGACACACATAGGCTCAAAATAAAAGGATGGA
GGAAGATCTACCAAGCCAATGGAAAACAAAAAAAGGCAGGGGTTGCAATCCTAGTCTCTGATAAAACAGA
CTTTAAACCAACAAAGATCAAAAGAGACAAAGAAGGCCATTACATAATGGTAAAGGGATCAATTCAACAA
GAGGAGCTAACTATCCTAAATATTTATGCACCCAATACAGGAGCACCCAGATTCATAAAGCAAGTCCTCA
GTGACCTACAAAGAGACTTAGACTCCCACACATTAATAATGGGAGACTTTAACACCCCACTGTCAACATT
AGACAGATCAACGAGACAGAAAGTCAACAAGGATACCCAGGAATTGAACTCAGCTCTGCACCAAGCAGAC
CTAATAGACATCTACAGAACTCTCCACCCCAAATCAACAGAATATACGTTTTTTTCAGCACCACACCACA
CCTATTCCAAAATTGACCACATAGTTGGAAGCAAAGCTCTCCTCAGCAAATGTAAAAGAACAGAAATTAT
AACAAACTATCTCTCAGACCACAGTGCAATCAAACTAGAGCTCAGGATTAAGAATCTCACTCAAAGCCGC
TCAACTACATGGAAACTGAACAACCTGCTCCTGAATGACTACTGGGTACATAACGAAATGAAGGCAGAAA
TAAAGATGTTCTTTGAAACCAACGAGAACAAAGACACCACATACCAGAATCTCTGGGACGCATTCAAAGC
AGTATGTAGAGGGAAATTTATAGCACTAAATGCCTACAAGAGAAAGCAGGAAAGATCCAAAATTGACACC
CTAACATCACAATTAAAAGAACTAGAAAAGCAAGAGCAAACACATTCAAAAGCTAGCAGAAGGCAAGAAA
TAACTAAAATCAGAGCAGAACTGAAGGAAATAGAGACACAAAAAACCCTTCAAAAAATCAATGAATCCAG
GAGCTGGTTTTTTGAAAGGATCAACAAAATTGATAGACCGCTAGCAAGACTAATAAAGAAAAAAAGAGAG
AAGAATCAAATAGACACAATAAAAAATGATAAAGGGGATATCACCACCGATCCCACAGAAATACAAACTA
CCATCAGAGAATACTACAAACACCTCTACGCAAATAAACTAGAAAATCTAGAAGAAATGGATACATTCCT
CGACACATACACTCTCCCAAGACTAAACCAGGAAGAAGTTGAATCTCTGAATCGACCAATAACAGGCTCT
GAAATTGTGGCAATAATCAATAGTTTACCAACCAAAAAGAGTCCAGGACCAGATGGATTCACAGCCGAAT
TCTACCAGAGGTACAAGGAGGAACTGGTACCATTCCTTCTGAAACTATTCCAATCAATAGAAAAAGAGGG
AATCCTCCCTAACTCATTTTATGAGGCCAGCATCATTCTGATACCAAAGCCGGGCAGAGACACAACCAAA
AAAGAGAATTTTAGACCAATATCCTTGATGAACATTGATGCAAAAATCCTCAATAAAATACTGGCAAACC
GAATCCAGCAGCACATCAAAAAGCTTATCCACCATGATCAAGTGGGCTTCATCCCTGGGATGCAAGGCTG
GTTCAATATACGCAAATCAATAAATGTAATCCAGCATATAAACAGAGCCAAAGACAAAAACCACATGATT
ATCTCAATAGATGCAGAAAAAGCCTTTGACAAAATTCAACAACCCTTCATGCTAAAAACTCTCAATAAAT
TAGGTATTGATGGGACGTATTTCAAAATAATAAGAGCTATCTATGACAAACCCACAGCCAATATCATACT
GAATGGGCAAAAACTGGAAGCATTCCCTTTGAAAACCGGCACAAGACAGGGATGCCCTCTCTCACCGCTC
CTATTCAACATAGTGTTGGAAGTTCTGGCCAGGGCAATCAGGCAGGAGAAGGAAATAAAGGGTATTCAAT
TAGGAAAAGAGGAAGTCAAATTGTCCCTGTTTGCAGACGACATGATTGTTTATCTAGAAAACCCCATCGT
CTCAGCCCAAAATCTCCTTAAGCTGATAAGCAACTTCAGCAAAGTCTCAGGATACAAAATCAATGTACAA
AAATCACAAGCATTCTTATACACCAACAACAGACAAACAGAGAGCCAAATCATGGGTGAACTCCCATTCA
CAATTGCTTCAAAGAGAATAAAATACCTAGGAATCCAACTTACAAGGGATGTGAAGGACCTCTTCAAGGA
GAACTACAAACCACTGCTCAAGGAAATAAAAGAGGAGACAAACAAATGGAAGAACATTCCATGCTCATGG
GTAGGAAGAATCAATATCGTGAAAATGGCCATACTGCCCAAGGTAATTTACAGATTCAATGCCATCCCCA
TCAAGCTACCAATGACTTTCTTCACAGAATTGGAAAAAACTACTTTAAAGTTCATATGGAACCAAAAAAG
AGCCCGCATTGCCAAGTCAATCCTAAGCCAAAAGAACAAAGCTGGAGGCATCACACTACCTGACTTCAAA
CTATACTACAAGGCTACAGTAACCAAAACAGCATGGTACTGGTACCAAAACAGAGATATAGATCAATGGA
ACAGAACAGAGCCCTCAGAAATAATGCCGCATATCTACAACTATCTGATCTTTGACAAACCTGAGAAAAA
CAAGCAATGGGGAAAGGATTCCCTATTTAATAAATGGTGCTGGGAAAACTGGCTAGCCATATGTAGAAAG
CTGAAACTGGATCCCTTCCTTACACCTTATACAAAAATCAATTCAAGATGGATTAAAGATTTAAACGTTA
AACCTAAAACCATAAAAACCCTAGAAGAAAACCTAGGCATTACCATTCAGGACATAGGCGTGGGCAAGGA
CTTCATGTCCAAAACACCAAAAGCAATGGCAACAAAAGACAAAATTGACAAATGGGATCTAATTAAACTA
AAGAGCTTCTGCACAGCAAAAGAAACTACCATCAGAGTGAACAGGCAACCTACAACATGGGAGAAAATTT
TTGCAACCTACTCATCTGACAAAGGGCTAATATCCAGAATCTACAATGAACTCAAACAAATTTACAAGAA
AAAAACAAACAACCCCATCAAAAAGTGGGCGAAGGACATGAACAGACACTTCTCAAAAGAAGACATTTAT
GCAGCCAAAAAACACATGAAGAAATGCTCATCATCACTGGCCATCAGAGAAATGCAAATCAAAACCACTA
TGAGATATCATCTCACACCAGTTAGAATGGCAATCATTAAAAAGTCAGGAAACAACAGGTGCTGGAGAGG
ATGCGGAGAAATAGGAACACTTTTACACTGTTGGTGGGACTGTAAACTAGTTCAACCATTGTGGAAGTCA
GTGTGGCGATTCCTCAGGGATCTAGAACTAGAAATACCATTTGACCCAGCCATCCCATTACTGGGTATAT
ACCCAAATGAGTATAAATCATGCTGCTATAAAGACACATGCACACGTATGTTTATTGCGGCACTATTCAC
AATAGCAAAGACTTGGAACCAACCCAAATGTCCAACAATGATAGACTGGATTAAGAAAATGTGGCACATA
TACACCATGGAATACTATGCAGCCATAAAAAATGATGAGTTCATATCCTTTGTAGGGACATGGATGAAAT
TGGAAACCATCATTCTCAGTAAACTATCGCAAGAACAAAAAACCAAACACCGCATATTCTCACTCATAGG
TGGGAATTGAACAATGAGATCACATGGACACAGGAAGGGGAATATCACACTCTGGGGACTGTGGTGGGGT
CGGGGGAGGGGGGAGGGATAGCATTGGGAGATATACCTAATGCTAGATGACACATTAGTGGGTGCAGCGC
ACCAGCATGGCACATGTA
